Addgene plasmid #163411: pCAG-Bmpr2ΔKinase gRNA resistant
Purpose: Expresses BMPR-2ΔKinase resistant to the gRNAs(#163388-90) in mammalian cells
Depositing lab: Takeshi Imai. Depositing organization: Kyushu University. Publication: BMPR-2 gates activity-dependent stabilization of primary dendrites during mitral cell remodeling. Aihara S, Fujimoto S, Sakaguchi R, Imai T. Cell Rep. 2021 Jun 22;35(12):109276. doi: 10.1016/j.celrep.2021.109276. PubMed 34161760.
Backbone
  Vector backbone: pCAG
  Vector type: Mammalian Expression
Growth in bacteria
  Bacterial resistance: Ampicillin, 100 μg/mL
  Growth temperature: 37°C
  Growth strain: DH5alpha
  Copy number: High Copy
Gene/Insert
  Gene/Insert name: Bmpr2
  Species: M. musculus (mouse)
  Insert size (bp): 2233
  Mutation: The kinase domain (202-500 aa) is deleted. gRNA-targeting sequences are substituted with nucleotides which do not affect the amino acid sequences.
  Entrez Gene: Bmpr2 (a.k.a. 2610024H22Rik, BMP-2, BMPR-2, BMPR-II, BMPRII, BRK-3, Gm20272)
Resource information
  A portion of this plasmid was derived from a plasmid made by: pCAG vector is derived from Addgene #14797.
Terms and licenses: Academic/Nonprofit Terms; Industry Terms: Not Available to Industry
How to cite: pCAG-Bmpr2ΔKinase gRNA resistant was a gift from Takeshi Imai (Addgene plasmid # 163411 ; http://n2t.net/addgene:163411 ; RRID:Addgene_163411)
