[The description below was written by a language model from this plasmid's Addgene catalogue record and the feature table of its GenBank file.]
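Description:
pCAG-Bmpr2ΔKinase gRNA resistant is a 7,022 bp circular mammalian expression plasmid built on a pCAG backbone. It is maintained in E. coli as a high-copy plasmid through a ColE1/pUC-type origin and selected with ampicillin via the beta-lactamase (AmpR) gene and its own promoter. The backbone also carries remnants of a lac promoter/operator region, plus an SV40 early promoter/origin segment followed directly by an SV40 polyadenylation signal. The SV40 origin can support episomal replication in cells expressing large T antigen. No mammalian selection marker is annotated.

The payload is a mouse Bmpr2 cDNA (recorded insert size 2,233 bp) encoding the type II BMP receptor with its kinase domain (residues 202–500) deleted. The sites targeted by a companion set of CRISPR guide RNAs have been recoded with synonymous substitutions, so the amino-acid sequence is otherwise unchanged but the transgene escapes Cas9 cleavage. The insert itself is not annotated in the feature table, but it evidently occupies the unannotated interval between the chimeric intron and the rabbit beta-globin poly(A) signal. Expression is driven by the CAG promoter arrangement, annotated here as the CMV immediate-early enhancer and the chicken beta-actin/rabbit beta-globin chimeric intron, which gives strong, broad expression in mammalian cells. No epitope tag or reporter is recorded.

The construct is suited to rescue or structure–function experiments in which endogenous Bmpr2 is knocked out with the matching gRNAs and a kinase-deficient receptor is supplied in its place. This tests whether kinase activity is needed for a given phenotype. The associated study concerned BMPR-2 in dendrite stabilization during mitral cell remodeling.
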