LOCUS       Exported 7022 bp ds-DNA circular SYN 04-AUG-2021
DEFINITION  Expresses BMPR-2-Delta-Kinase resistant to the gRNAs(#163388-90) in
            mammalian cells.
ACCESSION   .
VERSION     .
KEYWORDS    pCAG-Bmpr2-Delta-Kinase gRNA resistant
SOURCE      synthetic DNA construct
  ORGANISM  synthetic DNA construct
REFERENCE   1 (bases 1 to 7022)
  AUTHORS   Aihara S, Fujimoto S, Sakaguchi R, Imai T
  TITLE     BMPR-2 gates activity-dependent stabilization of primary dendrites
            during mitral cell remodeling.
  JOURNAL   Cell Rep. 2021 Jun 22;35(12):109276. doi:
            10.1016/j.celrep.2021.109276.
  PUBMED    34161760
REFERENCE   2 (bases 1 to 7022)
  AUTHORS   .
  TITLE     Direct Submission
  JOURNAL   Exported Aug 4, 2021 from SnapGene Server 1.1.58
            http://www.snapgene.com
FEATURES             Location/Qualifiers
     source          1..7022
                     /organism="synthetic DNA construct"
                     /mol_type="other DNA"
     enhancer        5..384
                     /label=CMV enhancer
                     /note="human cytomegalovirus immediate early enhancer"
     intron          662..1678
                     /label=chimeric intron
                     /note="chimera between introns from chicken beta-actin and
                     rabbit beta-globin"
     primer_bind     1602..1624
                     /label=pCAGGS-5
                     /note="Chimeric intron in CAG promoter, forward primer"
     primer_bind     1686..1705
                     /label=pCAG-F
                     /note="Rabbit beta-globin intron, for pCAG plasmids,
                     forward primer"
     primer_bind     complement(4044..4063)
                     /label=Bglob-pA-R
                     /note="Rabbit beta-globin polyA region, reverse primer"
     polyA_signal    4109..4164
                     /label=-beta-globin poly(A) signal
                     /note="rabbit beta-globin polyadenylation signal (Gil and
                     Proudfoot, 1987)"
     primer_bind     complement(4163..4182)
                     /label=rbglobpA-R
                     /note="Rabbit beta-globin polyA, reverse primer. Also
                     called rb-glob-pA-term-R"
     primer_bind     complement(4525..4541)
                     /label=M13 rev
                     /note="common sequencing primer, one of multiple similar
                     variants"
     primer_bind     complement(4525..4541)
                     /label=M13 Reverse
                     /note="In lacZ gene. Also called M13-rev"
     primer_bind     complement(4538..4560)
                     /label=M13/pUC Reverse
                     /note="In lacZ gene"
     protein_bind    4549..4565
                     /label=lac operator
                     /bound_moiety="lac repressor encoded by lacI"
                     /note="The lac repressor binds to the lac operator to
                     inhibit transcription in E. coli. This inhibition can be
                     relieved by adding lactose or
                     isopropyl-beta-D-thiogalactopyranoside (IPTG)."
     promoter        complement(4573..4603)
                     /label=lac promoter
                     /note="promoter for the E. coli lac operon"
     protein_bind    4618..4639
                     /label=CAP binding site
                     /bound_moiety="E. coli catabolite activator protein"
                     /note="CAP binding activates transcription in the presence
                     of cAMP."
     promoter        4698..4893
                     /label=SV40 promoter
                     /note="SV40 early promoter"
     rep_origin      4744..4879
                     /label=SV40 ori
                     /note="SV40 origin of replication"
     primer_bind     4806..4825
                     /label=SV40pro-F
                     /note="SV40 promoter/origin, forward primer"
     polyA_signal    4899..5033
                     /label=SV40 poly(A) signal
                     /note="SV40 polyadenylation signal"
     primer_bind     complement(4936..4955)
                     /label=SV40pA-R
                     /note="SV40 polyA, reverse primer"
     primer_bind     4990..5009
                     /label=EBV-rev
                     /note="SV40 polyA terminator, reverse primer"
     primer_bind     complement(5101..5118)
                     /label=L4440
                     /note="L4440 vector, forward primer"
     rep_origin      complement(5272..5860)
                     /direction=LEFT
                     /label=ori
                     /note="high-copy-number ColE1/pMB1/pBR322/pUC origin of
                     replication"
     primer_bind     complement(5352..5371)
                     /label=pBR322ori-F
                     /note="pBR322 origin, forward primer"
     CDS             complement(6031..6891)
                     /codon_start=1
                     /gene="bla"
                     /product="beta-lactamase"
                     /label=AmpR
                     /note="confers resistance to ampicillin, carbenicillin, and
                     related antibiotics"
                     /translation="MSIQHFRVALIPFFAAFCLPVFAHPETLVKVKDAEDQLGARVGYI
                     ELDLNSGKILESFRPEERFPMMSTFKVLLCGAVLSRIDAGQEQLGRRIHYSQNDLVEYS
                     PVTEKHLTDGMTVRELCSAAITMSDNTAANLLLTTIGGPKELTAFLHNMGDHVTRLDRW
                     EPELNEAIPNDERDTTMPVAMATTLRKLLTGELLTLASRQQLIDWMEADKVAGPLLRSA
                     LPAGWFIADKSGAGERGSRGIIAALGPDGKPSRIVVIYTTGSQATMDERNRQIAEIGAS
                     LIKHW"
     primer_bind     6654..6673
                     /label=Amp-R
                     /note="Ampicillin resistance gene, reverse primer"
     promoter        complement(6892..6996)
                     /gene="bla"
                     /label=AmpR promoter
ORIGIN
        1 ggtcgacatt gattattgac tagttattaa tagtaatcaa ttacggggtc attagttcat
       61 agcccatata tggagttccg cgttacataa cttacggtaa atggcccgcc tggctgaccg
      121 cccaacgacc cccgcccatt gacgtcaata atgacgtatg ttcccatagt aacgccaata
      181 gggactttcc attgacgtca atgggtggag tatttacggt aaactgccca cttggcagta
      241 catcaagtgt atcatatgcc aagtacgccc cctattgacg tcaatgacgg taaatggccc
      301 gcctggcatt atgcccagta catgacctta tgggactttc ctacttggca gtacatctac
      361 gtattagtca tcgctattac catggtcgag gtgagcccca cgttctgctt cactctcccc
      421 atctcccccc cctccccacc cccaattttg tatttattta ttttttaatt attttgtgca
      481 gcgatggggg cggggggggg gggggsgcgc gccrggsggg gsggggsggg gsgrggggsg
      541 gggsggggcg aggcggagag gtgcggcggc agccaatcag agcggcgcgc tccgaaagtt
      601 tccttttatg gcgaggcggc ggcggcggcg gccctataaa aagcgaagcg cgcggcgggc
      661 gggagtcgct gcgcgctgcc ttcgccccgt gccccgctcc gccgccgcct cgcgccgccc
      721 gccccggctc tgactgaccg cgttactccc acaggtgagc gggcgggacg gcccttctcc
      781 tccgggctgt aattagcgct tggtttaatg acggcttgtt tcttttctgt ggctgcgtga
      841 aagccttgag gggctccggg agggcccttt gtgcgggggg agcggctcgg ggggtgcgtg
      901 cgtgtgtgtg tgcgtgggga gcgccgcgtg cggctccgcg ctgcccggcg gctgtgagcg
      961 ctgcgggcgc ggcgcggggc tttgtgcgct ccgcagtgtg cgcgagggga gcgcggccgg
     1021 gggcggtgcc ccgcggtgcg gggggggctg cgaggggaac aaaggctgcg tgcggggtgt
     1081 gtgcgtgggg gggtgagcag ggggtgtggg cgcgtcggtc gggctgcaac cccccctgca
     1141 cccccctccc cgagttgctg agcacggccc ggcttcgggt gcggggctcc gtacggggcg
     1201 tggcgcgggg ctcgccgtgc cgggcggggg gtggcggcag gtgggggtgc cgggcggggc
     1261 ggggccgcct cgggccgggg agggctcggg ggaggggcgc ggcggccccc ggagcgccgg
     1321 cggctgtcga ggcgcggcga gccgcagcca ttgcctttta tggtaatcgt gcgagagggc
     1381 gcagggactt cctttgtccc aaatctgtgc ggagccgaaa tctgggaggc gccgccgcac
     1441 cccctctagc gggcgcgggg cgaagcggtg cggcgccggc aggaaggaaa tgggcgggga
     1501 gggccttcgt gcgtcgccgc gccgccgtcc ccttctccct ctccagcctc ggggctgtcc
     1561 gcggggggac ggctgccttc gggggggacg gggcagggcg gggttcggct tctggcgtgt
     1621 gaccggcggc tctagagcct ctgctaacca tgttcatgcc ttcttctttt tcctacagct
     1681 cctgggcaac gtgctggtta ttgtgctgtc tcatcatttt ggcaaagaat tcgccaccat
     1741 gacttcaagt ctacacagac cattcagagt gccctggctg ctatgggccg tcctgctggt
     1801 cagcactacg gctgcttctc agaatcaaga acggctgtgt gcatttaaag atccatatca
     1861 acaagatctt gggataggtg agagtcgaat ctctcatgaa aatgggacaa tattatgtag
     1921 taagggatca acatgctacg gtctgtggga gaaatcaaaa ggggacatca atcttgtgaa
     1981 acaaggatgt tggtctcaca tcggtgatcc ccaagagtgc cactatgaag agtgtgtagt
     2041 aactaccacc ccaccctcaa ttcagaatgg aacgtaccgc ttttgctgct gtagtacaga
     2101 tttatgtaat gtcaacttta ctgagaactt tccaccccct gacacaacac cactcagtcc
     2161 acctcattca tttaatcgag atgaaacgat aatcattgct ttggcatcag tttctgtgtt
     2221 agctgttttg atagtcgcct tatgttttgg atacagaatg ttgacaggag accggaaaca
     2281 gggtcttcac agcatgaaca tgatggaggc ggcagcagca gagccctccc ttgacctgga
     2341 tatggctgaa ctcatgatga tatgggagag aaacaagtct gtgagcccaa cggtcaaccc
     2401 aatgtcaact gctatgcaga atgaacgcaa cctgtcacat aataggcgtg tgccaaaaat
     2461 cgggccttac ccagattatt cctcttcctc atatattgaa gactctatcc atcatactga
     2521 cagcattgtg aagaatattt cctctgagca ttcgatgtcc agcacaccat tgacaatagg
     2581 agaaaagaat cgaaattcaa ttaattatga acgacagcaa gcacaagctc gaatccctag
     2641 cccagaaaca agcgtcacaa gcctgtccac aaacacaacc accacaaaca ccaccggcct
     2701 cactccaagt actggcatga ccactatatc tgagatgcca tacccagatg agacacattt
     2761 gcacgccaca aatgttgcac agtcaatcgg gccaacccct gtctgcttac agctgacaga
     2821 agaagacttg gagactaata agctagatcc aaaagaagtt gataagaacc tcaaggaaag
     2881 ctctgatgag aatctcatgg agcattctct gaagcagttc agtgggccag acccattgag
     2941 cagtaccagt tctagcttgc tttatccact cataaagctc gcagtggaag tgactggaca
     3001 acaggacttc acacaggctg caaatgggca agcatgttta attcctgatg ttccacctgc
     3061 tcagatctat cctctcccta agcaacagaa ccttcctaag agacctacta gtttgccttt
     3121 gaacaccaaa aattcaacaa aagaaccccg gctaaaattt ggcaacaagc acaaatcaaa
     3181 cttgaaacaa gtagaaactg gagttgccaa gatgaataca atcaatgcag cagagcctca
     3241 tgtggtgaca gtaactatga atggtgtggc aggtagaagc cacaatgtta attcccatgc
     3301 tgccacaacc cagtatgcca atggcgcagt gccagctggc caggcagcca acatagtggc
     3361 acataggtcc caagaaatgc tgcagaatca atttattggt gaggatacca ggctgaatat
     3421 caattccagt cctgatgagc atgaaccttt actgagacga gagcaacagg ctggccatga
     3481 tgaaggggtt ctggatcgtt tggtagatag gagggaacgg ccattagaag gtggccgaac
     3541 aaattccaat aacaacaaca gcaatccatg ttcagaacaa gatatcctta cacaaggtgt
     3601 tacaagcaca gctgcagatc ctgggccatc aaagcccaga agagcacaga ggcccaattc
     3661 tctggatctt tcagccacaa atatcctgga tggcagcagt atacagatag gtgagtcaac
     3721 acaagatggc aaatcaggat caggtgaaaa gatcaagaga cgtgtgaaaa ctccatactc
     3781 tcttaagcgg tggcgcccgt ccacctgggt catctccacc gagccgctgg actgtgaggt
     3841 caacaacaat ggcagtgaca gggcagtcca ttctaaatct agcactgctg tgtaccttgc
     3901 agagggaggc actgccacga ccacagtgtc taaagatata ggaatgaatt gtctgtgagc
     3961 ggccgcactc ctcaggtgca ggctgcctat cagaaggtgg tggctggtgt ggccaatgcc
     4021 ctggctcaca aataccactg agatcttttt ccctctgcca aaaattatgg ggacatcatg
     4081 aagccccttg agcatctgac ttctggctaa taaaggaaat ttattttcat tgcaatagtg
     4141 tgttggaatt ttttgtgtct ctcactcgga aggacatatg ggagggcaaa tcatttaaaa
     4201 catcagaatg agtatttggt ttagagtttg gcaacatatg cccatatgct ggctgccatg
     4261 aacaaaggtt ggctataaag aggtcatcag tatatgaaac agccccctgc tgtccattcc
     4321 ttattccata gaaaagcctt gacttgaggt tagatttttt ttatattttg ttttgtgtta
     4381 tttttttctt taacatccct aaaattttcc ttacatgttt tactagccag atttttcctc
     4441 ctctcctgac tactcccagt catagctgtc cctcttctct tatggagatc cctcgacctg
     4501 cagcccaagc ttggcgtaat catggtcata gctgtttcct gtgtgaaatt gttatccgct
     4561 cacaattcca cacaacatac gagccggaag cataaagtgt aaagcctggg gtgcctaatg
     4621 agtgagctaa ctcacattaa ttgcgttgcg ctcactgccc gctttccagt cgggaaacct
     4681 gtcgtgccag cggatccgca tctcaattag tcagcaacca tagtcccgcc cctaactccg
     4741 cccatcccgc ccctaactcc gcccagttcc gcccattctc cgccccatgg ctgactaatt
     4801 ttttttattt atgcagaggc cgaggccgcc tcggcctctg agctattcca gaagtagtga
     4861 ggaggctttt ttggaggcct aggcttttgc aaaaagctaa cttgtttatt gcagcttata
     4921 atggttacaa ataaagcaat agcatcacaa atttcacaaa taaagcattt ttttcactgc
     4981 attctagttg tggtttgtcc aaactcatca atgtatctta tcatgtctgg atccgctgca
     5041 ttaatgaatc ggccaacgcg cggggagagg cggtttgcgt attgggcgct cttccgcttc
     5101 ctcgctcact gactcgctgc gctcggtcgt tcggctgcgg cgagcggtat cagctcactc
     5161 aaaggcggta atacggttat ccacagaatc aggggataac gcaggaaaga acatgtgagc
     5221 aaaaggccag caaaaggcca ggaaccgtaa aaaggccgcg ttgctggcgt ttttccatag
     5281 gctccgcccc cctgacgagc atcacaaaaa tcgacgctca agtcagaggt ggcgaaaccc
     5341 gacaggacta taaagatacc aggcgtttcc ccctggaagc tccctcgtgc gctctcctgt
     5401 tccgaccctg ccgcttaccg gatacctgtc cgcctttctc ccttcgggaa gcgtggcgct
     5461 ttctcatagc tcacgctgta ggtatctcag ttcggtgtag gtcgttcgct ccaagctggg
     5521 ctgtgtgcac gaaccccccg ttcagcccga ccgctgcgcc ttatccggta actatcgtct
     5581 tgagtccaac ccggtaagac acgacttatc gccactggca gcagccactg gtaacaggat
     5641 tagcagagcg aggtatgtag gcggtgctac agagttcttg aagtggtggc ctaactacgg
     5701 ctacactaga agaacagtat ttggtatctg cgctctgctg aagccagtta ccttcggaaa
     5761 aagagttggt agctcttgat ccggcaaaca aaccaccgct ggtagcggtg gtttttttgt
     5821 ttgcaagcag cagattacgc gcagaaaaaa aggatctcaa gaagatcctt tgatcttttc
     5881 tacggggtct gacgctcagt ggaacgaaaa ctcacgttaa gggattttgg tcatgagatt
     5941 atcaaaaagg atcttcacct agatcctttt aaattaaaaa tgaagtttta aatcaatcta
     6001 aagtatatat gagtaaactt ggtctgacag ttaccaatgc ttaatcagtg aggcacctat
     6061 ctcagcgatc tgtctatttc gttcatccat agttgcctga ctccccgtcg tgtagataac
     6121 tacgatacgg gagggcttac catctggccc cagtgctgca atgataccgc gagacccacg
     6181 ctcaccggct ccagatttat cagcaataaa ccagccagcc ggaagggccg agcgcagaag
     6241 tggtcctgca actttatccg cctccatcca gtctattaat tgttgccggg aagctagagt
     6301 aagtagttcg ccagttaata gtttgcgcaa cgttgttgcc attgctacag gcatcgtggt
     6361 gtcacgctcg tcgtttggta tggcttcatt cagctccggt tcccaacgat caaggcgagt
     6421 tacatgatcc cccatgttgt gcaaaaaagc ggttagctcc ttcggtcctc cgatcgttgt
     6481 cagaagtaag ttggccgcag tgttatcact catggttatg gcagcactgc ataattctct
     6541 tactgtcatg ccatccgtaa gatgcttttc tgtgactggt gagtactcaa ccaagtcatt
     6601 ctgagaatag tgtatgcggc gaccgagttg ctcttgcccg gcgtcaatac gggataatac
     6661 cgcgccacat agcagaactt taaaagtgct catcattgga aaacgttctt cggggcgaaa
     6721 actctcaagg atcttaccgc tgttgagatc cagttcgatg taacccactc gtgcacccaa
     6781 ctgatcttca gcatctttta ctttcaccag cgtttctggg tgagcaaaaa caggaaggca
     6841 aaatgccgca aaaaagggaa taagggcgac acggaaatgt tgaatactca tactcttcct
     6901 ttttcaatat tattgaagca tttatcaggg ttattgtctc atgagcggat acatatttga
     6961 atgtatttag aaaaataaac aaataggggt tccgcgcaca tttccccgaa aagtgccacc
     7021 tg
//
